>Addgene plasmid #71142 | pJK318 | depositor full sequence | sequence record 131041 | pJK318 sequence 4176 bps
TGGCGAATGGG
[124 nt withheld, positions 12-135]
C
[91 nt withheld, positions 137-227]
A
[49 nt withheld, positions 229-277]
CCTTTGACGTTGGAGTCCACGTTCTTT
[37 nt withheld, positions 305-341]
ACCCTATCTCGGTCTATTCTTTTGATTTATAAGGGATTTTGCCGATTTCGGCCTATTGGTTAAAAAATGA
GCTGATTTAACAAAAATTTAACGCGAATTTTAACAAAATATTAACGTTTACAATTTCAGGTGGCACTTTT
CGGGGAAATGTGCGCGGAACCCCTATTTGTTTATTTTTCTAAATACATTCAAATATGTATCCGCTCATGA
GACAATAACCCTGATAAATGCTTCAATAATATTGAAAAAGGAAGAGTATGAGTATTCAACATTTCCGTGT
CGCCCTTATTCCCTTTTTTGCGGCATTTTGCCTTCCTGTTTTTGCTCACCCAGAAACGCTGGTGAAAGTA
AAAGATGCTGAAGATCAGTTGGGTGCACGAGTGGGTTACATCGAACTGGATCTCAACAGCGGTAAGATCC
TTGAGAGTTTTCGCCCCGAAGAACGTTTTCCAATGATGAGCACTTTTAAAGTTCTGCTATGTGGCGCGGT
ATTATCCCGTATTGACGCCGGGCAAGAGCAACTCGGTCGCCGCATACACTATTCTCAGAATGACTTGGTT
GAGTACTCACCAGTCACAGAAAAGCATCTTACGGATGGCATGACAGTAAGAGAATTATGCAGTGCTGCCA
TAACCATGAGTGATAACACTGCGGCCAACTTACTTCTGACAACGATCGGAGGACCGAAGGAGCTAACCGC
TTTTTTGCACAACATGGGGGATCATGTAACTCGCCTTGATCGTTGGGAACCGGAGCTGAATGAAGCCATA
CCAAACGACGAGCGTGACACCACGATGCCTGCAGCAATGGCAACAACGTTGCGCAAACTATTAACTGGCG
AACTACTTACTCTAGCTTCCCGGCAACAATTAATAGACTGGATGGAGGCGGATAAAGTTGCAGGACCACT
TCTGCGCTCGGCCCTTCCGGCTGGCTGGTTTATTGCTGATAAATCTGGAGCCGGTGAGCGTGGGTCTCGC
GGTATCATTGCAGCACTGGGGCCAGATGGTAAGCCCTCCCGTATCGTAGTTATCTACACGACGGGGAGTC
AGGCAACTATGGATGAACGAAATAGACAGATCGCTGAGATAGGTGCCTCACTGATTAAGCATTGGTAACT
GTCAGACCAAGTTTACTCATATATACTTTAGATTGATTTAAAACTTCATTTTTAATTTAAAAGGATCTAG
GTGAAGATCCTTTTTGATAATCTCATGACCAAAATCCCTTAACGTGAGTTTTCGTTCCACTGAGCGTCAG
ACCCCGTAGAAAAGATCAAAGGATCTTCTTGAGATCCTTTTTTTCTGCGCGTAATCTGCTGCTTGCAAAC
AAAAAAACCACCGCTACCAGCGGTGGTTTGTTTGCCGGATCAAGAGCTACCAACTCTTTTTCCGAAGGTA
ACTGGCTTCAGCAGAGCGCAGATACCAAATACTGTCCTTCTAGTGTAGCCGTAGTTAGGCCACCACTTCA
AGAACTCTGTAGCACCGCCTACATACCTCGCTCTGCTAATCCTGTTACCAGTGGCTGCTGCCAGTGGCGA
TAAGTCGTGTCTTACCGGGTTGGACTCAAGACGATAGTTACCGGATAAGGCGCAGCGGTCGGGCTGAACG
GGGGGTTCGTGCACACAGCCCAGCTTGGAGCGAACGACCTACACCGAACTGAGATACCTACAGCGTGAGC
TATGAGAAAGCGCCACGCTTCCCGAAGGGAGAAAGGCGGACAGGTATCCGGTAAGCGGCAGGGTCGGAAC
AGGAGAGCGCACGAGGGAGCTTCCAGGGGGAAACGCCTGGTATCTTTATAGTCCTGTCGGGTTTCGCCAC
CTCTGACTTGAGCGTCGATTTTTGTGATGCTCGTCAGGGGGGCGGAGCCTATGGAAAAACGCCAGCAACG
CGGCCTTTTTACGGTTCCTGGCCTTTTGCTGGCCTTTTGCTCACATGTTCTTTCCTGCGTTATCCCCTGA
TTCTGTGGATAACCGTATTACCGCCTTTGAGTGAGCTGATACCGCTCGCCGCAGCCGAACGACCGAGCGC
AGCGAGTCAGTGAGCGAGGAAGCGGAAGAGCGCCTGATGCGGTATTTTCTCCTTACGCATCTGTGCGGTA
TTTCACACCGCATATATGGTGCACTCTCAGTACAATCTGCTCTGATGCCGCATAGTTAAGCCAGTATACA
CTCCGCTATCGCTACGTGACTGGGTCATGGCTGCGCCCCGACACCCGCCAACACCCGCTGACGCGCCCTG
ACGGGCTTGTCTGCTCCCGGCATCCGCTTACAGACAAGCTGTGACCGTCTCCGGGAGCTGCATGTGTCAG
AGGTTTTCACCGTCATCACCGAAACGCGCGAGGCAGCTGCGGTAAAGCTCATCAGCGTGGTCGTGAAGCG
ATTCACAGATGTCTGCCTGTTCATCCGCGTCCAGCTCGTTGAGTTTCTCCAGAAGCGTTAATGTCTGGCT
TCTGATAAAGCGGGCCATGTTAAGGGCGGTTTTTTCCTGTTTGGTCACTGATGCCTCCGTGTAAGGGGGA
TTTCTGTTCATGGGGGTAATGATACCGATGAAACGAGAGAGGATGCTCACGATACGGGTTACTGATGATG
AACATGCCCGGTTACTGGAACGTTGTGAGGGTAAACAACTGGCGGTATGGATGCGGCGGGACCAGAGAAA
AATCACTCAGGGTCAATGCCAGCGCTTCGTTAATACAGATGTAGGTGTTCCACAGGGTAGCCAGCAGCAT
CCTGCGATGCAGATCCGGAACATAATGGTGCAGGGCGCTGACTTCCGCGTTTCCAGACTTTACGAAACAC
GGAAACCGAAGACCATTCATGTTGTTGCTCAGGTCGCAGACGTTTTGCAGCAGCAGTCGCTTCACGTTCG
CTCGCGTATCGGTGATTCATTCTGCTAACCAGTAAGGCAACCCCGCCAGCCTAGCCGGGTCCTCAACGAC
AGGAGCACGATCATGCGCACCCGTGGCCAGGACCCAACGCTGCCCGAGATCTCGATCCCGCGAAATTAAT
ACGACTCACTATAGGGAGACCACAACGGTTTCCCTCTAGAAATAATTTTGTTTAACTTTAAGAAGGAGAT
ATACATATGATGAGCGAAACCGCCCCCCTGCCCTCTGCTTCCAGTGCTTTAGAAGATAAAGCAGCCTCTG
CCCCCGTTGTGGGCATTATCATGGGCAGCCAGTCAGACTGGGAAACCATGCGCCATGCAGACGCATTGCT
GACAGAGCTGGAAATTCCGCATGAAACCCTCATTGTTTCAGCACAACGTACGCCAGACCGGTTGGCGGAT
TATGCGCGTACGGCAGCCGAACGCGGCCTGAATGTGATTATTGCTGGGGCCGGTGGAGCTGCACATCTGC
CGGGTATGTGTGCGGCATGGACACGCCTGCCCGTGCTGGGTGTTCCAGTAGAATCTCGCGCTCTTAAAGG
CATGGACAGCCTGCTTTCCATTGTGCAGATGCCCGGCGGCGTGCCTGTGGGCACTTTGGCTATTGGGGCA
TCCGGCGCCAAAAATGCCGCCTTGCTGGCCGCCTCCATTCTTGCACTGTATAACCCGGCCCTTGCCGCAC
GCCTTGAAACATGGCGCGCATTGCAGACGGCCTCTGTCCCCAACTCTCCCATTACCGAAGATAAATGAGA
ATTCGAGCTCCGTCGACAAGCTTGCGGCCGCACTCGAGCACCACCACCACCACCACTGAGATCCGGCTGC
TAACAAAGCCCGAAAGGAAGCTGAGTTGGCTGCTGCCACCGCTGAGCAATAACTAGCATAACCCCTTGGG
GCCTCTAAACGGGTCTTGAGGGGTTTTTTGCTGAAAGGAGGAACTATATCCGGAT
Features (pLannotate 1.2.2; 13 found; start..end, strand, type, name):
     12..467     +  rep_origin     f1 ori (sequence partly withheld): f1 bacteriophage origin of replication; arrow indicates direction of (+) strand synthesis
    494..598     +  promoter       AmpR promoter: bla
    599..1459    +  CDS            AmpR: β-lactamase; bla; confers resistance to ampicillin, carbenicillin, and related antibiotics
   1630..2218    +  rep_origin     ori: high-copy-number ColE1/pMB1/pBR322/pUC origin of replication
   2404..2546    -  misc_feature   bom: basis of mobility region from pBR322
   2648..2839    -  CDS            rop: Rop protein, which maintains plasmids at low copy number; rop
   2856..3236    +  CDS            YPB1_ECOLX: Protein predicted: Swiss-Prot protein existence level 4. From Escherichia coli.
   3348..3366    +  promoter       T7 promoter: promoter for bacteriophage T7 RNA polymerase
   3398..3420    +  RBS            RBS: efficient ribosome binding site from bacteriophage T7 gene 10 (Olins and Rangwala, 1989)
   3500..3961    +  CDS            purE (fragment): PURE_ECOLI - Experimental evidence at protein level: Swiss-Prot protein existence level 1. Catalyzes the conversion of N5-carboxyaminoimidazole ribonucleotide (N5-CAIR) to 4-carboxy-5-aminoimidazole ribonucleotide (CAIR). From Escherichia coli (strain K12).
   4020..4037    +  CDS            9xHis (fragment): 9xHis affinity tag
   4047..4096    +  CDS            SET1 (fragment): solubility-enhancement tag derived from T7 phage gene 10B
   4104..4151    +  terminator     T7 terminator: transcription terminator for bacteriophage T7 RNA polymerase
