[The description below was written by a language model from this plasmid's Addgene catalogue record and pLannotate feature annotations shown in this document.]
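Description:
pJK318 is a bacterial expression plasmid built on the pET23a backbone (4,176 bp in total) for producing the H59Q mutant of N5-carboxyaminoimidazole ribonucleotide mutase (PurE) from the acidophilic bacterium Acetobacter aceti 1023 in E. coli. It is maintained through a ColE1/pMB1-type origin and selected with ampicillin via the bla β-lactamase gene and its own promoter. An f1 phage origin is also present, which allows single-stranded DNA to be made. The annotation additionally picks up the pBR322-derived bom region and a rop reading frame. The catalogue entry nonetheless lists the plasmid as high copy.

The purE coding sequence was inserted between the NdeI and EcoRI sites, both of which were retained. This places it downstream of the T7 promoter and the strong phage T7 gene 10 ribosome binding site, and upstream of the T7 terminator. Expression therefore depends on a host that supplies T7 RNA polymerase. The insert changes histidine-59 to glutamine and carries an additional N-terminal methionine. The automated annotation labels the gene as a fragment of E. coli PurE, which reflects homology matching rather than the actual source, recorded as A. aceti.

A short His-tag-encoding segment, annotated as a partial 9xHis match, lies downstream of the insert, as is normal for the pET23a polylinker. The record does not state whether it is fused in frame to PurE or excluded by a stop codon. PurE converts N5-CAIR to CAIR in purine biosynthesis, and this point mutant fits the associated biochemical and structural study of the enzyme, though the record does not state the residue's role.
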