Addgene plasmid #71142: pJK318
Purpose: Expression of Acetobacter aceti 1023 PurE (H59Q mutant) in E. coli
Depositing lab: T. J. Kappock. Depositing organization: Washington University in Saint Louis. Publication: Biochemical and structural studies of N5-carboxyaminoimidazole ribonucleotide mutase from the acidophilic bacterium Acetobacter aceti. Constantine CZ, Starks CM, Mill CP, Ransome AE, Karpowicz SJ, Francois JA, Goodman RA, Kappock TJ. Biochemistry. 2006 Jul 11;45(27):8193-208. 10.1021/bi060465n PubMed 16819818.
Backbone
  Vector backbone: pET23a
  Backbone size w/o insert (bp): 3666
  Total vector size (bp): 4176
  Vector type: Bacterial Expression
Growth in bacteria
  Bacterial resistance: Ampicillin, 100 μg/mL
  Growth temperature: 37°C
  Growth strain: DH5alpha
  Copy number: High Copy
Gene/Insert
  Gene/Insert name: N5-carboxyaminoimidazole ribonucleotide mutase (alt names: purE; AZ09_02690)
  Species: Acetobacter aceti 1023
  Mutation: changes histidine-59 to glutamine; additional N-terminal methionine
  GenBank ID: AAZ04483.1 KDE21029.1
  Promoter: T7
  Cloning method: Restriction Enzyme; 5′ cloning site NdeI (not destroyed); 3′ cloning site EcoRI (not destroyed)
  Sequencing primers: 5′ T7 promoter; 3′ T7 terminator
Terms and licenses: Academic/Nonprofit Terms; Industry Terms: Not Available to Industry
How to cite: pJK318 was a gift from T. J. Kappock (Addgene plasmid # 71142 ; http://n2t.net/addgene:71142 ; RRID:Addgene_71142)
