>Addgene plasmid #71142 | pJK318 | addgene partial sequence | sequence record 134094 | T7 5'-TAATACGACTCACTATAGGG-3'
AATAATTTTGTTTAACTTTAAGAAGGAGATATACATATGATGAGCGAAACCGCCCCCCTGCCCTCTGCTT
CCAGTGCTTTAGAAGATAAAGCAGCCTCTGCCCCCGTTGTGGGCATTATCATGGGCAGCCAGTCAGACTG
GGAAACCATGCGCCATGCAGACGCATTGCTGACAGAGCTGGAAATTCCGCATGAAACCCTCATTGTTTCA
GCACAACGTACGCCAGACCGGTTGGCGGATTATGCGCGTACGGCAGCCGAACGCGGCCTGAATGTGATTA
TTGCTGGGGCCGGTGGAGCTGCACATCTGCCGGGTATGTGTGCGGCATGGACACGCCTGCCCGTGCTGGG
TGTTCCAGTAGAATCTCGCGCTCTTAAAGGCATGGACAGCCTGCTTTCCATTGTGCAGATGCCCGGCGGC
GTGCCTGTGGGCACTTTGGCTATTGGGGCATCCGGCGCCAAAAATGCCGCCTTGCTGGCCGCCTCCATTC
TTGCACTGTATAACCCGGCCCTTGCCGCACGCCTTGAAACATGGCGCGCATTGCAGACGGCCTCTGTCCC
CAACTCTCCCATTACCGAAGATAAATGAGAATTCGAGCTCCGTCGACAAGCTTGCGGCCGCACTCGAGCA
CCACCACCACCACCACTGAGATCCGGCTGCTAACAAAGCCCGAAAGGAAGCTGAGTTGGCTGCTGCCACC
GCTGAGCAATAACTAGCATAACCCCTTGGGGCCTCTAAACGGGTCTTGAGGGGTTTTTTGCTGAAAGGAG
GAACTATATCCGGATTGGCGAATGGG
[124 nt withheld, positions 797-920]
C
[91 nt withheld, positions 922-1012]
AGGGTGATGGTTCACGTAGT
