>Addgene plasmid #71142 | pJK318 | addgene partial sequence | sequence record 134095 | T7term 5'-GCTAGTTATTGCTCAGCGG-3'
TTCCTTTCGGGCTTTGTTAGCAGCCGGATCTCAGTGGTGGTGGTGGTGGTGCTCGAGTGCGGCCGCAAGC
TTGTCGACGGAGCTCGAATTCTCATTTATCTTCGGTAATGGGAGAGTTGGGGACAGAGGCCGTCTGCAAT
GCGCGCCATGTTTCAAGGCGTGCGGCAAGGGCCGGGTTATACAGTGCAAGAATGGAGGCGGCCAGCAAGG
CGGCATTTTTGGCGCCGGATGCCCCAATAGCCAAAGTGCCCACAGGCACGCCGCCGGGCATCTGCACAAT
GGAAAGCAGGCTGTCCATGCCTTTAAGAGCGCGAGATTCTACTGGAACACCCAGCACGGGCAGGCGTGTC
CATGCCGCACACATACCCGGCAGATGTGCAGCTCCACCGGCCCCAGCAATAATCACATTCAGGCCGCGTT
CGGCTGCCGTACGCGCATAATCCGCCAACCGGTCTGGCGTACGTTGTGCTGAAACAATGAGGGTTTCATG
CGGAATTTCCAGCTCTGTCAGCAATGCGTCTGCATGGCGCATGGTTTCCCAGTCTGACTGGCTGCCCATG
ATAATGCCCACAACGGGGGCAGAGGCTGCTTTATCTTCTAAAGCACTGGAAGCAGAGGGCAGGGGGGCGG
TTTCGCTCATCATATGTATATCTCCTTCTTAAAGTTAAACAAAATTATTTCTAGAGGGAAACCGTTGTGG
TCTCCCTATAGTGAGTCGTATTAATTTCGCGGGATCGAGATCTCGGGCAGCGTTGGGTCCTGGCCACGGG
TGCGCATGATCGTGCTCCTGTCGTTGAGGACCCGGCTAGGCTGGCGGGGTTGCCTTACTGGTTAGCAGAA
TGAATCACCGATACGCGAGCGAACGTGAAGCGACTGCTGCTGCAAAACGTCTGCGACCTGAGCAACAACA
TGAATGGTCTTCGGTTTCCGTGTTTCGTAAAGTCTGGAAACGCGGAAGTCAGCGCCCTGCACCATTATGT
TCCGGATCTGCATCGCAGGATGCTGCTGGCTACCCTGTGGAACACCTACATCTGTATTAACGAAGCGCTG
GCATTGACCCTGAGTGATTTTTCTCTGGTCCCGCCGCATCCATACCGCCAGTTGTTTACCCTCACAACGT
TCCAGTAACCGGGCATGTTCATCATCAGTAACC
